Addgene plasmid #200515: pMC-ME_2a-EGFP-pA ORF-2 with ATG
Purpose: mini circle middle entry plasmid for 2a-GFP-pA ORF 2 (with ATG) with flanking BsaI cut sites
Depositing lab: Junsu Kang. Depositing organization: University of Wisconsin, Madison. Publication: Advancing knock-in approaches for robust genome editing in zebrafish. Rodriguez-Parks A, Beezley EG, Manna S, Silaban I, Almutawa SI, Cao S, Ahmed H, Guyer M, Baker S, Richards MP, Kang J. Biol Open. 2026 Feb 2:bio.062472. doi: 10.1242/bio.062472. PubMed 41630603.
Backbone
  Vector backbone: pU6a:sgRNA#3
  Backbone manufacturer: Addgene #64247
  Total vector size (bp): 3492
  Vector type: Mini-Golden
Growth in bacteria
  Bacterial resistance: Spectinomycin, 50 μg/mL
  Growth temperature: 37°C
  Growth strain: DH5alpha
  Copy number: Unknown
Gene/Insert
  Gene/Insert name: eGFP
Terms and licenses: Academic/Nonprofit Terms; Industry Terms: Not Available to Industry
How to cite: pMC-ME_2a-EGFP-pA ORF-2 with ATG was a gift from Junsu Kang (Addgene plasmid # 200515 ; http://n2t.net/addgene:200515 ; RRID:Addgene_200515)
