[The description below was written by a language model from this plasmid's Addgene catalogue record and pLannotate feature annotations shown in this document.]
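Description:
pMC-ME_2a-EGFP-pA ORF-2 with ATG is a 3,492 bp "middle entry" plasmid in a Mini-Golden (Golden Gate-style) cloning system, built on the pU6a:sgRNA#3 backbone. It is intended as a modular part for assembling minicircle donor constructs used in zebrafish knock-in genome editing. It is propagated in E. coli on a high-copy ColE1/pUC-type origin and selected with spectinomycin through an intact aadA (SmR) aminoglycoside adenylyltransferase gene. Near the resistance gene the annotation picks up fragments of a class 1 integron Pc promoter and a gentamicin acetyltransferase gene. Short lacZα and lacI fragments and the rrnB T1 and T2 terminators also appear in the backbone. The fragments look like cloning remnants rather than functional elements.

The payload is a 2A-EGFP-polyA cassette. The feature table annotates the EGFP coding sequence followed by an SV40 polyadenylation signal, which is annotated on the opposite strand, with a small T7 promoter fragment between them. The 2A peptide sequence and the flanking BsaI sites named in the catalogue entry are not annotated separately. The 2A would presumably sit in the unannotated stretch just upstream of EGFP. No eukaryotic promoter is listed, which fits a promoterless design: after in-frame integration into a target gene, the 2A element would let EGFP be produced as a separate protein from the endogenous transcript, reporting expression of the tagged locus.

"ORF-2" indicates one of a set of reading-frame variants, so users can choose the version that matches the frame at their integration site. "With ATG" indicates that a start codon is included. BsaI, a type IIS enzyme, releases the cassette with defined overhangs for ordered assembly with other entry modules into the final donor.
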