Features (pLannotate 1.2.2; 11 found; start..end, strand, type, name):
     49..92      +  terminator     rrnB T1 terminator: Escherichia coli rrnB; transcription terminator T1 from the E. coli rrnB gene
    139..175     -  CDS            lacZα (fragment): LacZα fragment of β-galactosidase; lacZ fragment
    260..979     +  CDS            EGFP: the original enhanced GFP (Yang et al., 1996) mammalian codon-optimized
    987..1004    -  promoter       T7 promoter (fragment): promoter for bacteriophage T7 RNA polymerase
   1009..1143    -  polyA_signal   SV40 poly(A) signal: SV40 polyadenylation signal
   1318..1341    +  promoter       Pc promoter (fragment): intI1 (promoter lies within the coding sequence); class 1 integron promoter
   1517..1573    +  CDS            GmR (fragment): gentamycin acetyltransferase; aacC1; confers resistance to gentamycin
   1580..2371    +  CDS            SmR: aminoglycoside adenylyltransferase (Murphy, 1985); aadA; confers resistance to spectinomycin and streptomycin
   2464..3052    +  rep_origin     ori: high-copy-number ColE1/pMB1/pBR322/pUC origin of replication
   3235..3327    +  CDS            lacI (fragment): lac repressor; lacI; The lac repressor binds to the lac operator to inhibit transcription in E. coli. This inhibition can be relieved by adding lactose or isopropyl-β-D-thiogalactopyranoside (IPTG).
   3382..3409    -  terminator     rrnB T2 terminator: transcription terminator T2 from the E. coli rrnB gene
>Addgene plasmid #200515 | pMC-ME_2a-EGFP-pA ORF-2 with ATG | addgene full sequence | sequence record 394264 | Addgene NGS Result
CCCGGCGGATTTGTCCTACTCAGGAGAGCGTTCACCGACAAACAACAGATAAAACGAAAGGCCCAGTCTT
CCGACTGAGCCTTTCGTTTTATTTGATGCCTGGCAGTTCCCTACTCTCGCGTTAACGCTAGCATGGATGT
TTTCCCAGTCACGACGTTGTAAAACGACGGCCAGTCTTAAGCTCGGGCCCGGTCTCTAGTCCGCTACAAA
CTTCTCTCTGCTGAAGCAGGCTGGAGACGTGGAGGAGAACCCTGGACCTATGGTGAGCAAGGGCGAGGAG
CTGTTCACCGGGGTGGTGCCCATCCTGGTCGAGCTGGACGGCGACGTAAACGGCCACAAGTTCAGCGTGT
CCGGCGAGGGCGAGGGCGATGCCACCTACGGCAAGCTGACCCTGAAGTTCATCTGCACCACCGGCAAGCT
GCCCGTGCCCTGGCCCACCCTCGTGACCACCCTGACCTACGGCGTGCAGTGCTTCAGCCGCTACCCCGAC
CACATGAAGCAGCACGACTTCTTCAAGTCCGCCATGCCCGAAGGCTACGTCCAGGAGCGCACCATCTTCT
TCAAGGACGACGGCAACTACAAGACCCGCGCCGAGGTGAAGTTCGAGGGCGACACCCTGGTGAACCGCAT
CGAGCTGAAGGGCATCGACTTCAAGGAGGACGGCAACATCCTGGGGCACAAGCTGGAGTACAACTACAAC
AGCCACAACGTCTATATCATGGCCGACAAGCAGAAGAACGGCATCAAGGTGAACTTCAAGATCCGCCACA
ACATCGAGGACGGCAGCGCGCAGCTCGCCGACCACTACCAGCAGAACACCCCCATCGGCGACGGCCCCGT
GCTGCTGCCCGACAACCACTACCTGAGCACCCAGTCCGCCCTGAGCAAAGACCCCAACGAGAAGCGCGAT
CACATGGTCCTGCTGGAGTTCGTGACCGCCGCCGGGATCACTCTCGGCATGGACGAGCTGTACAAGTAAG
CTAGAACTATAGTGAGTCGTATTACGTAGATCCAGACATGATAAGATACATTGATGAGTTTGGACAAACC
ACAACTAGAATGCAGTGAAAAAAATGCTTTATTTGTGAAATTTGTGATGCTATTGCTTTATTTGTAACCA
TTATAAGCTGCAATAAACAAGTTAACAACAACAATTGCATTCATTTTATGTTTCAGGTTCAGGGGGAGGT
GTGGGAGGTTTTTTAATTCCTCAAGAGACCTCTAGACCAGCCAGGACAGAAATGCCTCGACTTCGCTGCT
ACCCAAGGTTGCCGGGTGACGCACACCGTGGAAACGGATGAAGGCACGAACCCAGTGGACATAAGCCTGT
TCGGTTCGTAAGCTGTAATGCAAGTAGCGTATGCGCTCACGCAACTGGTCCAGAACCTTGACCGAACGCA
GCGGTGGTAACGGCGCAGTGGCGGTTTTCATGGCTTGTTATGACTGTTTTTTTGGGGTACAGTCTATGCC
TCGGGCATCCAAGCAGCAAGCGCGTTACGCCGTGGGTCGATGTTTGATGTTATGGAGCAGCAACGATGTT
ACGCAGCAGGGCAGTCGCCCTAAAACAAAGTTAAACATTATGAGGGAAGCGGTGATCGCCGAAGTATCGA
CTCAACTATCAGAGGTAGTTGGCGTCATCGAGCGCCATCTCGAACCGACGTTGCTGGCCGTACATTTGTA
CGGCTCCGCAGTGGATGGCGGCCTGAAGCCACACAGTGATATTGATTTGCTGGTTACGGTGACCGTAAGG
CTTGATGAAACAACGCGGCGAGCTTTGATCAACGACCTTTTGGAAACTTCGGCTTCCCCTGGAGAGAGCG
AGATTCTCCGCGCTGTAGAAGTCACCATTGTTGTGCACGACGACATCATTCCGTGGCGTTATCCAGCTAA
GCGCGAACTGCAATTTGGAGAATGGCAGCGCAATGACATTCTTGCAGGTATCTTCGAGCCAGCCACGATC
GACATTGATCTGGCTATCTTGCTGACAAAAGCAAGAGAACATAGCGTTGCCTTGGTAGGTCCAGCGGCGG
AGGAACTCTTTGATCCGGTTCCTGAACAGGATCTATTTGAGGCGCTAAATGAAACCTTAACGCTATGGAA
CTCGCCGCCCGACTGGGCTGGCGATGAGCGAAATGTAGTGCTTACGTTGTCCCGCATTTGGTACAGCGCA
GTAACCGGCAAAATCGCGCCGAAGGATGTCGCTGCCGACTGGGCAATGGAGCGCCTGCCGGCCCAGTATC
AGCCCGTCATACTTGAAGCTAGACAGGCTTATCTTGGACAAGAAGAAGATCGCTTGGCCTCGCGCGCAGA
TCAGTTGGAAGAATTTGTCCACTACGTGAAAGGCGAGATCACCAAGGTAGTCGGCAAATAACCCTCGAGC
CACCCATGACCAAAATCCCTTAACGTGAGTTACGCGTCGTTCCACTGAGCGTCAGACCCCGTAGAAAAGA
TCAAAGGATCTTCTTGAGATCCTTTTTTTCTGCGCGTAATCTGCTGCTTGCAAACAAAAAAACCACCGCT
ACCAGCGGTGGTTTGTTTGCCGGATCAAGAGCTACCAACTCTTTTTCCGAAGGTAACTGGCTTCAGCAGA
GCGCAGATACCAAATACTGTTCTTCTAGTGTAGCCGTAGTTAGGCCACCACTTCAAGAACTCTGTAGCAC
CGCCTACATACCTCGCTCTGCTAATCCTGTTACCAGTGGCTGCTGCCAGTGGCGATAAGTCGTGTCTTAC
CGGGTTGGACTCAAGACGATAGTTACCGGATAAGGCGCAGCGGTCGGGCTGAACGGGGGGTTCGTGCACA
CAGCCCAGCTTGGAGCGAACGACCTACACCGAACTGAGATACCTACAGCGTGAGCTATGAGAAAGCGCCA
CGCTTCCCGAAGGGAGAAAGGCGGACAGGTATCCGGTAAGCGGCAGGGTCGGAACAGGAGAGCGCACGAG
GGAGCTTCCAGGGGGAAACGCCTGGTATCTTTATAGTCCTGTCGGGTTTCGCCACCTCTGACTTGAGCGT
CGATTTTTGTGATGCTCGTCAGGGGGGCGGAGCCTATGGAAAAACGCCAGCAACGCGGCCTTTTTACGGT
TCCTGGCCTTTTGCTGGCCTTTTGCTCACATGTTCTTTCCTGCGTTATCCCCTGATTCTGTGGATAACCG
TATTACCGCCTTTGAGTGAGCTGATACCGCTCGCCGCAGCCGAACGACCGAGCGCAGCGAGTCAGTGAGC
GAGGAAGCGGAAGAGCGCCCAATACGCAAACCGCCTCTCCCCGCGCGTTGGCCGATTCATTAATGCAGCT
GGCACGACAGGTTTCCCGACTGGAAAGCGGGCAGTGAGCGCAACGCAATTAATACGCGTACCGCTAGCCA
GGAAGAGTTTGTAGAAACGCAAAAAGGCCATCCGTCAGGATGGCCTTCTGCTTAGTTTGATGCCTGGCAG
TTTATGGCGGGCGTCCTGCCCGCCACCCTCCGGGCCGTTGCTTCACAACGTTCAAATCCGCT
